>Addgene plasmid #69899 | pcDNA3.1(+) Laccase2 MCS-HIPK3 Exon | depositor full sequence | sequence record 127126 | pcDNA3.1(+) Laccase2 MCS-HIPK3 Exon sequence 7981 bps
GACGGATCGGGAGATCTCCCGATCCCCTATGGTGCACTCTCAGTACAATCTGCTCTGATGCCGCATAGTT
AAGCCAGTATCTGCTCCCTGCTTGTGTGTTGGAGGTCGCTGAGTAGTGCGCGAGCAAAATTTAAGCTACA
ACAAGGCAAGGCTTGACCGACAATTGCATGAAGAATCTGCTTAGGGTTAGGCGTTTTGCGCTGCTTCGCG
ATGTACGGGCCAGATATACGCGTTGACATTGATTATTGACTAGTTATTAATAGTAATCAATTACGGGGTC
ATTAGTTCATAGCCCATATATGGAGTTCCGCGTTACATAACTTACGGTAAATGGCCCGCCTGGCTGACCG
CCCAACGACCCCCGCCCATTGACGTCAATAATGACGTATGTTCCCATAGTAACGCCAATAGGGACTTTCC
ATTGACGTCAATGGGTGGAGTATTTACGGTAAACTGCCCACTTGGCAGTACATCAAGTGTATCATATGCC
AAGTACGCCCCCTATTGACGTCAATGACGGTAAATGGCCCGCCTGGCATTATGCCCAGTACATGACCTTA
TGGGACTTTCCTACTTGGCAGTACATCTACGTATTAGTCATCGCTATTACCATGGTGATGCGGTTTTGGC
AGTACATCAATGGGCGTGGATAGCGGTTTGACTCACGGGGATTTCCAAGTCTCCACCCCATTGACGTCAA
TGGGAGTTTGTTTTGGCACCAAAATCAACGGGACTTTCCAAAATGTCGTAACAACTCCGCCCCATTGACG
CAAATGGGCGGTAGGCGTGTACGGTGGGAGGTCTATATAAGCAGAGCTCTCTGGCTAACTAGAGAACCCA
CTGCTTACTGGCTTATCGAAATTAATACGACTCACTATAGGGAGACCCAAGCTGGCTAGCGTTTAAACTT
AAGCTTGGTACCGAGCTCGGATCCACTAGTCCAGTGTGGTGGAATTCCATTGAGAAATGACTGAGTTCCG
GTGCTCTCAAGTCATTGATCTTTGTCGACTTTTATTTGGTCTCTGTAATAACGACTTCAAAAACATTAAA
TTCTGTTGCGAAGCCAGTAAGCTACAAAAAGAAAAAACAAGAGAGAATGCTATAGTCGTATAGTATAGTT
TCCCGACTATCTGATACCCATTACTTATCTAGGGGGAATGCGAACCCAAAATTTTATCAGTTTTCTCGGA
TATCGATAGATATTGGGGAATAAATTTAAATAAATAAATTTTGGGCGGGTTTAGGGCGTGGCAAAAAGTT
TTTTGGCAAATCGCTAGAAATTTACAAGACTTATAAAATTATGAAAAAATACAACAAAATTTTAAACACG
TGGGCGTGACAGTTTTGGGCGGTTTTAGGGCGTTAGAGTAGGCGAGGACAGGGTTACATCGACTAGGCTT
TGATCCTGATCAAGAATATATATACTTTATACCGCTTCCTTCTACATGTTACCTATTTTTCAACGAATCT
AGTATACCTTTTTACTGTACGATTTATGGGTATAATAATAAGCTAAATCGAGACTAAGTTTTATTGTTAT
ATATATTTTTTTTATTTTATGCAGAAATTAATTAAGTATGGCCTCACAAGTCTTGGTCTACCCACCATAT
GTTTATCAAACTCAGTCAAGTGCCTTTTGTAGTGTGAAGAAACTCAAAGTAGAGCCAAGCAGTTGTGTAT
TCCAGGAAAGAAACTATCCACGGACCTATGTGAATGGTAGAAACTTTGGAAATTCTCATCCTCCCACTAA
GGGTAGTGCTTTTCAGACAAAGATACCATTTAATAGACCTCGAGGACACAACTTTTCATTGCAGACAAGT
GCTGTTGTTTTGAAAAACACTGCAGGTGCTACAAAGGTCATAGCAGCTCAGGCACAGCAAGCTCACGTGC
AGGCACCTCAGATTGGGGCGTGGCGAAACAGATTGCATTTCCTAGAAGGCCCCCAGCGATGTGGATTGAA
GCGCAAGAGTGAGGAGTTGGATAATCATAGCAGCGCAATGCAGATTGTCGATGAATTGTCCATACTTCCT
GCAATGTTGCAAACCAACATGGGAAATCCAGTGACAGTTGTGACAGCTACCACAGGATCAAAACAGAATT
GTACCACTGGAGAAGGTGACTATCAGTTAGTACAGCATGAAGTCTTATGCTCCATGAAAATACTTACGAA
GTCCTTGATTTTCTTGGTCGAGGCACGTTTGGCCAGGTAGTTAAATGCTGGAAAAGAGGGACAAATGAAA
TTGTAGCAATCAAAATTTTGAAGAATCATCCTTCTTATGCCCGTCAAGGTCAAATAGAAGTGAGCATATT
AGCAAGGCTCAGTACTGAAAATGCTGATGAATATAACTTTGTACGAGCTTATGAATGCTTTCAGCACCGT
AACCATACTTGTTTAGTCTTTGAGATGCTGGAACAAAACTTGTATGACTTTCTGAAACAAAATAAATTTA
GTCCCCTGCCACTAAAAGTGATTCGGCCCATTCTTCAACAAGTGGCCACTGCACTGAAAAAATTGAAAAG
TCTTGGTTTAATTCATGCTGATCTCAAGCCAGAGAATATTATGTTGGTGGATCCTGTTCGGCAGCCTTAC
AGGGTTAAAGTAATAGACTTTGGGTCGGCCAGTCATGTATCAAAGACTGTTTGTTCAACATATCTACAAT
CTCGGTACTACAGCCGCGGAGCGTAAGTATTCAAAATTCCAAAATTTTTTACTAGAAATATTCGATTTTT
TAATAGGCAGTTTCTATACTATTGTATACTATTGTAGATTCGTTGAAAAGTATGTAACAGGAAGAATAAA
GCATTTCCGACCATGTAAAGTATATATATTCTTAATAAGGATCAATAGCCGAGTCGATCTCGCCATGTCC
GTCTGTCTTATTATTTTATTACCGCCGAGACATCAGGAACTATAAAAGCTAGAAGGATGAGTTTTAGCAT
ACAGATTCTAGAGACAAGGACGCAGAGCAAGTTTGTTGATCCATGCTGCCACGCTTTAACTTTCTCAAAT
TGCCCAAAACTGCCATGCCCACATTTTTGAACTATTTTCGAAATTTTTTCATAATTGTATTACTCGTGTA
AATTTCCATCAATTTGCCAAAAAACTTTTTGTCACGCGTTAACGCCCTAAAGCCGCCAATTTGGTCACGC
CCACACTATTGAACAATTATCAAATTTTTTCTCATTTTATTCCCCAATATCTATCGATATCCCCGATTAT
GAAATTATTAAATTTCGCGTTCGCATTCACACTAGCTGAGTAACGAGTATCTGATAGTTGGGGAAATCGA
CTTATTTTTTATATACAATGAAAATGAATTTAATCATATGAATATCGATTATAGCTTTTTATTTAATATG
AATATTTATTTGGGCTTAAGGTGTAACCTCCTCGACATAAGACTCACATGGCGCAGGCACATTGAAGACA
AAAATACTCATTGTCGGGTCTCGCACCCTCCAGCAGCACCTAAAATTATGTCTTCAATTATTGCCAACAT
TGGAGACACAATTAGTCTGTGGCACCTCAGGCGGCCGCTCGAGTCTAGAGGGCCCGTTTAAACCCGCTGA
TCAGCCTCGACTGTGCCTTCTAGTTGCCAGCCATCTGTTGTTTGCCCCTCCCCCGTGCCTTCCTTGACCC
TGGAAGGTGCCACTCCCACTGTCCTTTCCTAATAAAATGAGGAAATTGCATCGCATTGTCTGAGTAGGTG
TCATTCTATTCTGGGGGGTGGGGTGGGGCAGGACAGCAAGGGGGAGGATTGGGAAGACAATAGCAGGCAT
GCTGGGGATGCGGTGGGCTCTATGGCTTCTGAGGCGGAAAGAACCAGCTGGGGCTCTAGGGGGTATCCCC
[124 nt withheld, positions 3851-3974]
C
[91 nt withheld, positions 3976-4066]
A
[49 nt withheld, positions 4068-4116]
CCTTTGACGTTGGAGTCCACGTTCTTT
[37 nt withheld, positions 4144-4180]
ACCCTATCTCGGTCTATTCTTTTGATTTATAAGGGATTTTGCCGATTTCGGCCTATTGGTTAAAAAATGA
GCTGATTTAACAAAAATTTAACGCGAATTAATTCTGTGGAATGTGTGTCAGTTAGGGTGTGGAAAGTCCC
CAGGCTCCCCAGCAGGCAGAAGTATGCAAAGCATGCATCTCAATTAGTCAGCAACCAGGTGTGGAAAGTC
CCCAGGCTCCCCAGCAGGCAGAAGTATGCAAAGCATGCATCTCAATTAGTCAGCAACCATAGTCCCGCCC
CTAACTCCGCCCATCCCGCCCCTAACTCCGCCCAGTTCCGCCCATTCTCCGCCCCATGGCTGACTAATTT
TTTTTATTTATGCAGAGGCCGAGGCCGCCTCTGCCTCTGAGCTATTCCAGAAGTAGTGAGGAGGCTTTTT
TGGAGGCCTAGGCTTTTGCAAAAAGCTCCCGGGAGCTTGTATATCCATTTTCGGATCTGATCAAGAGACA
GGATGAGGATCGTTTCGCATGATTGAACAAGATGGATTGCACGCAGGTTCTCCGGCCGCTTGGGTGGAGA
GGCTATTCGGCTATGACTGGGCACAACAGACAATCGGCTGCTCTGATGCCGCCGTGTTCCGGCTGTCAGC
GCAGGGGCGCCCGGTTCTTTTTGTCAAGACCGACCTGTCCGGTGCCCTGAATGAACTGCAGGACGAGGCA
GCGCGGCTATCGTGGCTGGCCACGACGGGCGTTCCTTGCGCAGCTGTGCTCGACGTTGTCACTGAAGCGG
GAAGGGACTGGCTGCTATTGGGCGAAGTGCCGGGGCAGGATCTCCTGTCATCTCACCTTGCTCCTGCCGA
GAAAGTATCCATCATGGCTGATGCAATGCGGCGGCTGCATACGCTTGATCCGGCTACCTGCCCATTCGAC
CACCAAGCGAAACATCGCATCGAGCGAGCACGTACTCGGATGGAAGCCGGTCTTGTCGATCAGGATGATC
TGGACGAAGAGCATCAGGGGCTCGCGCCAGCCGAACTGTTCGCCAGGCTCAAGGCGCGCATGCCCGACGG
CGAGGATCTCGTCGTGACCCATGGCGATGCCTGCTTGCCGAATATCATGGTGGAAAATGGCCGCTTTTCT
GGATTCATCGACTGTGGCCGGCTGGGTGTGGCGGACCGCTATCAGGACATAGCGTTGGCTACCCGTGATA
TTGCTGAAGAGCTTGGCGGCGAATGGGCTGACCGCTTCCTCGTGCTTTACGGTATCGCCGCTCCCGATTC
GCAGCGCATCGCCTTCTATCGCCTTCTTGACGAGTTCTTCTGAGCGGGACTCTGGGGTTCGAAATGACCG
ACCAAGCGACGCCCAACCTGCCATCACGAGATTTCGATTCCACCGCCGCCTTCTATGAAAGGTTGGGCTT
CGGAATCGTTTTCCGGGACGCCGGCTGGATGATCCTCCAGCGCGGGGATCTCATGCTGGAGTTCTTCGCC
CACCCCAACTTGTTTATTGCAGCTTATAATGGTTACAAATAAAGCAATAGCATCACAAATTTCACAAATA
AAGCATTTTTTTCACTGCATTCTAGTTGTGGTTTGTCCAAACTCATCAATGTATCTTATCATGTCTGTAT
ACCGTCGACCTCTAGCTAGAGCTTGGCGTAATCATGGTCATAGCTGTTTCCTGTGTGAAATTGTTATCCG
CTCACAATTCCACACAACATACGAGCCGGAAGCATAAAGTGTAAAGCCTGGGGTGCCTAATGAGTGAGCT
AACTCACATTAATTGCGTTGCGCTCACTGCCCGCTTTCCAGTCGGGAAACCTGTCGTGCCAGCTGCATTA
ATGAATCGGCCAACGCGCGGGGAGAGGCGGTTTGCGTATTGGGCGCTCTTCCGCTTCCTCGCTCACTGAC
TCGCTGCGCTCGGTCGTTCGGCTGCGGCGAGCGGTATCAGCTCACTCAAAGGCGGTAATACGGTTATCCA
CAGAATCAGGGGATAACGCAGGAAAGAACATGTGAGCAAAAGGCCAGCAAAAGGCCAGGAACCGTAAAAA
GGCCGCGTTGCTGGCGTTTTTCCATAGGCTCCGCCCCCCTGACGAGCATCACAAAAATCGACGCTCAAGT
CAGAGGTGGCGAAACCCGACAGGACTATAAAGATACCAGGCGTTTCCCCCTGGAAGCTCCCTCGTGCGCT
CTCCTGTTCCGACCCTGCCGCTTACCGGATACCTGTCCGCCTTTCTCCCTTCGGGAAGCGTGGCGCTTTC
TCATAGCTCACGCTGTAGGTATCTCAGTTCGGTGTAGGTCGTTCGCTCCAAGCTGGGCTGTGTGCACGAA
CCCCCCGTTCAGCCCGACCGCTGCGCCTTATCCGGTAACTATCGTCTTGAGTCCAACCCGGTAAGACACG
ACTTATCGCCACTGGCAGCAGCCACTGGTAACAGGATTAGCAGAGCGAGGTATGTAGGCGGTGCTACAGA
GTTCTTGAAGTGGTGGCCTAACTACGGCTACACTAGAAGAACAGTATTTGGTATCTGCGCTCTGCTGAAG
CCAGTTACCTTCGGAAAAAGAGTTGGTAGCTCTTGATCCGGCAAACAAACCACCGCTGGTAGCGGTTTTT
TTGTTTGCAAGCAGCAGATTACGCGCAGAAAAAAAGGATCTCAAGAAGATCCTTTGATCTTTTCTACGGG
GTCTGACGCTCAGTGGAACGAAAACTCACGTTAAGGGATTTTGGTCATGAGATTATCAAAAAGGATCTTC
ACCTAGATCCTTTTAAATTAAAAATGAAGTTTTAAATCAATCTAAAGTATATATGAGTAAACTTGGTCTG
ACAGTTACCAATGCTTAATCAGTGAGGCACCTATCTCAGCGATCTGTCTATTTCGTTCATCCATAGTTGC
CTGACTCCCCGTCGTGTAGATAACTACGATACGGGAGGGCTTACCATCTGGCCCCAGTGCTGCAATGATA
CCGCGAGACCCACGCTCACCGGCTCCAGATTTATCAGCAATAAACCAGCCAGCCGGAAGGGCCGAGCGCA
GAAGTGGTCCTGCAACTTTATCCGCCTCCATCCAGTCTATTAATTGTTGCCGGGAAGCTAGAGTAAGTAG
TTCGCCAGTTAATAGTTTGCGCAACGTTGTTGCCATTGCTACAGGCATCGTGGTGTCACGCTCGTCGTTT
GGTATGGCTTCATTCAGCTCCGGTTCCCAACGATCAAGGCGAGTTACATGATCCCCCATGTTGTGCAAAA
AAGCGGTTAGCTCCTTCGGTCCTCCGATCGTTGTCAGAAGTAAGTTGGCCGCAGTGTTATCACTCATGGT
TATGGCAGCACTGCATAATTCTCTTACTGTCATGCCATCCGTAAGATGCTTTTCTGTGACTGGTGAGTAC
TCAACCAAGTCATTCTGAGAATAGTGTATGCGGCGACCGAGTTGCTCTTGCCCGGCGTCAATACGGGATA
ATACCGCGCCACATAGCAGAACTTTAAAAGTGCTCATCATTGGAAAACGTTCTTCGGGGCGAAAACTCTC
AAGGATCTTACCGCTGTTGAGATCCAGTTCGATGTAACCCACTCGTGCACCCAACTGATCTTCAGCATCT
TTTACTTTCACCAGCGTTTCTGGGTGAGCAAAAACAGGAAGGCAAAATGCCGCAAAAAAGGGAATAAGGG
CGACACGGAAATGTTGAATACTCATACTCTTCCTTTTTCAATATTATTGAAGCATTTATCAGGGTTATTG
TCTCATGAGCGGATACATATTTGAATGTATTTAGAAAAATAAACAAATAGGGGTTCCGCGCACATTTCCC
CGAAAAGTGCCACCTGACGTC
Features (pLannotate 1.2.2; 21 found; start..end, strand, type, name):
     28..80      -  misc_feature   bom (fragment): basis of mobility region from pBR322
    235..614     +  enhancer       CMV enhancer: human cytomegalovirus immediate early enhancer
    615..818     +  promoter       CMV promoter: human cytomegalovirus (CMV) immediate early promoter
    814..847     +  LTR            5' LTR (truncated) (fragment): truncated 5' long terminal repeat (LTR) from HIV-1
    863..881     +  promoter       T7 promoter: promoter for bacteriophage T7 RNA polymerase
   1578..2186    +  CDS            HIPK3 (fragment): HIPK3_HUMAN - Also known as DYRK6, FIST3, PKY. Experimental evidence at protein level: Swiss-Prot protein existence level 1. Serine/threonine-protein kinase involved in transcription regulation, apoptosis and steroidogenic gene expression. Phosphorylates JUN and RUNX2. Seems to negatively regulate apoptosis by promoting FADD phosphorylation. Enhances androgen receptor-mediated transcription. May act as a transcriptional corepressor for NK homeodomain transcription factors. The phosphorylation of NR5A1 activates SF1 leading to increased steroidogenic gene expression upon cAMP signaling pathway
   2159..2671    +  CDS            Hipk3 (fragment): HIPK3_RAT - Also known as Fist. Experimental evidence at protein level: Swiss-Prot protein existence level 1. Seems to negatively regulate apoptosis by promoting FADD phosphorylation. Enhances androgen receptor-mediated transcription. May act as a transcriptional corepressor for NK homeodomain transcription factors. From Rattus norvegicus (Rat).
   3581..3805    +  polyA_signal   bGH poly(A) signal: bovine growth hormone polyadenylation signal
   3809..3830    +  promoter       SV40 promoter (fragment): SV40 enhancer and early promoter
   3851..4279    +  rep_origin     f1 ori (sequence partly withheld): f1 bacteriophage origin of replication; arrow indicates direction of (+) strand synthesis
   4293..4622    +  promoter       SV40 promoter: SV40 enhancer and early promoter
   4689..5480    +  CDS            neo: KKA2_KLEPN - Also known as kan, nptII. Experimental evidence at protein level: Swiss-Prot protein existence level 1. Resistance to kanamycin, neomycin, paromomycin, ribostamycin, butirosin and gentamicin B. From Klebsiella pneumoniae.
   5504..5662    +  CDS            ble (fragment): BLE_KLEPN - Experimental evidence at protein level: Swiss-Prot protein existence level 1. Binding protein with a strong affinity to the bleomycin family of antibiotics. Binds to CL990; an antimitotic-antibiotic compound. From Klebsiella pneumoniae.
   5657..5778    +  polyA_signal   SV40 poly(A) signal: SV40 polyadenylation signal
   5851..5867    -  protein_bind   lac operator: The lac repressor binds to the lac operator to inhibit transcription in E. coli. This inhibition can be relieved by adding lactose or isopropyl-β-D-thiogalactopyranoside (IPTG). lac repressor encoded by lacI
   5875..5905    -  promoter       lac promoter: promoter for the E. coli lac operon
   5920..5941    -  protein_bind   CAP binding site: CAP binding activates transcription in the presence of cAMP. E. coli catabolite activator protein
   5954..6046    -  CDS            lacI (fragment): lac repressor; lacI; The lac repressor binds to the lac operator to inhibit transcription in E. coli. This inhibition can be relieved by adding lactose or isopropyl-β-D-thiogalactopyranoside (IPTG).
   6229..6814    -  rep_origin     ori: high-copy-number ColE1/pMB1/pBR322/pUC origin of replication
   6985..7845    -  CDS            AmpR: β-lactamase; bla; confers resistance to ampicillin, carbenicillin, and related antibiotics
   7846..7950    -  promoter       AmpR promoter: bla
