[The description below was written by a language model from this plasmid's Addgene catalogue record and pLannotate feature annotations shown in this document.]
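Description:
pcDNA3.1(+) Laccase2 MCS-HIPK3 Exon is a mammalian expression plasmid of about 8 kb designed to produce the circular RNA derived from human HIPK3 exon 2. It is built on the pcDNA3.1(+) Laccase2 MCS Exon Vector, a pcDNA3.1(+) derivative carrying sequences from the Drosophila melanogaster Laccase2 (straw) gene. This explains why both human and fly are listed as source species. The 1,099 bp HIPK3 exon was inserted between PacI and SacII sites, both of which are retained. The record's title and associated study on intronic repeats imply that the fly sequences flank the cloning site and promote back-splicing of the inserted exon into a circle. These flanking elements are not annotated in the feature table, which leaves the regions on either side of the HIPK3 segment unlabelled.

Transcription is driven by the CMV immediate early enhancer and promoter, with a T7 promoter just downstream, and it terminates at the bovine growth hormone polyadenylation signal. The annotation tool splits the insert into two overlapping matches, to human HIPK3 and to rat Hipk3. These are best read as one continuous human exon, which the record says encodes amino acids 1–194 of the kinase. A short hit called as a truncated HIV-1 LTR next to the CMV promoter, along with small lacI and ble fragments, are probably backbone remnants or annotation artefacts.

The plasmid is propagated in E. coli through a high-copy ColE1/pUC-type origin with ampicillin resistance, and it also carries an f1 origin. An SV40 promoter-driven neomycin phosphotransferase cassette with an SV40 polyadenylation signal allows G418 selection of transfected mammalian cells. The construct is suited to overexpressing the HIPK3 circular RNA in studies of circular RNA biogenesis and function.
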