Addgene plasmid #69899: pcDNA3.1(+) Laccase2 MCS-HIPK3 Exon
Purpose: Expresses the human HIPK3 exon 2 circular RNA in mammalian cells
Depositing lab: Jeremy Wilusz. Depositing organization: University of Pennsylvania. Publication: Combinatorial control of Drosophila circular RNA expression by intronic repeats, hnRNPs, and SR proteins. Kramer MC, Liang D, Tatomer DC, Gold B, March ZM, Cherry S, Wilusz JE. Genes Dev. 2015 Oct 8. 10.1101/gad.270421.115 PubMed 26450910.
Backbone
  Vector backbone: pcDNA3.1(+) Laccase2 MCS Exon Vector
  Backbone size w/o insert (bp): 6926
  Total vector size (bp): 7982
  Vector type: Mammalian Expression
Growth in bacteria
  Bacterial resistance: Ampicillin, 100 μg/mL
  Growth temperature: 37°C
  Growth strain: Top10
  Copy number: Unknown
Gene/Insert
  Gene/Insert name: HIPK3 (alt name: Homeodomain Interacting Protein Kinase 3)
  Species: H. sapiens (human), D. melanogaster (fly)
  Insert size (bp): 1099
  Mutation: Expresses aa1-194 of HIPK3
  Entrez Gene: stw (a.k.a. Dmel_CG42345, CG10398, CG10408, CG30437, CG32838, CG42345, Dmel\CG42345, Dmel_CG30437, Dmel_CG32838, Laccase2, MCO2, laccase2, str)
  Promoter: CMV
  Cloning method: Restriction Enzyme; 5′ cloning site PacI (not destroyed); 3′ cloning site SacII (not destroyed)
  Sequencing primers: 5′ CGCAAATGGGCGGTAGGCGTG
Terms and licenses: Academic/Nonprofit Terms; Industry Terms: Not Available to Industry
How to cite: pcDNA3.1(+) Laccase2 MCS-HIPK3 Exon was a gift from Jeremy Wilusz (Addgene plasmid # 69899 ; http://n2t.net/addgene:69899 ; RRID:Addgene_69899)
