>Addgene plasmid #69899 | pcDNA3.1(+) Laccase2 MCS-HIPK3 Exon | addgene partial sequence | sequence record 127125 | CMV-F 5'-CGCAAATGGGCGGTAGGCGTG-3'
ACTAGAGAACCCACTGCTTACTGGCTTATCGAAATTAATACGACTCACTATAGGGAGACCCAAGCTGGCT
AGCGTTTAAACTTAAGCTTGGTACCGAGCTCGGATCCACTAGTCCAGTGTGGTGGAATTCCATTGAGAAA
TGACTGAGTTCCGGTGCTCTCAAGTCATTGATCTTTGTCGACTTTTATTTGGTCTCTGTAATAACGACTT
CAAAAACATTAAATTCTGTTGCGAAGCCAGTAAGCTACAAAAAGAAAAAACAAGAGAGAATGCTATAGTC
GTATAGTATAGTTTCCCGACTATCTGATACCCATTACTTATCTAGGGGGAATGCGAACCCAAAATTTTAT
CAGTTTTCTCGGATATCGATAGATATTGGGGAATAAATTTAAATAAATAAATTTTGGGCGGGTTTAGGGC
GTGGCAAAAAGTTTTTTGGCAAATCGCTAGAAATTTACAAGACTTATAAAATTATGAAAAAATACAACAA
AATTTTAAACACGTGGGCGTGACAGTTTTGGGCGGTTTTAGGGCGTTAGAGTAGGCGAGGACAGGGTTAC
ATCGACTAGGCTTTGATCCTGATCAAGAATATATATACTTTATACCGCTTCCTTCTACATGTTACCTATT
TTTCAACGAATCTAGTATACCTTTTTACTGTACGATTTATGGGTATAATAATAAGCTAAATCGAGACTAA
GTTTTATTGTTATATATATTTTTTT
