>Addgene plasmid #69899 | pcDNA3.1(+) Laccase2 MCS-HIPK3 Exon | addgene partial sequence | sequence record 127612 | Laccase2-R 5'-tcgactcggctattgatcct-3'
ATGCTTTATTCTTCCTGTTACATACTTTTCAACGAATCTACAATAGTATACAATAGTATAGAAACTGCCT
ATTAAAAAATCGAATATTTCTAGTAAAAAATTTTGGAATTTTGAATACTTACGCTCCGCGGCTGTAGTAC
CGAGATTGTAGATATGTTGAACAAACAGTCTTTGATACATGACTGGCCGACCCAAAGTCTATTACTTTAA
CCCTGTAAGGCTGCCGAACAGGATCCACCAACATAATATTCTCTGGCTTGAGATCAGCATGAATTAAACC
AAGACTTTTCAATTTTTTCAGTGCAGTGGCCACTTGTTGAAGAATGGGCCGAATCACTTTTAGTGGCAGG
GGACTAAATTTATTTTGTTTCAGAAAGTCATACAAGTTTTGTTCCAGCATCTCAAAGACTAAACAAGTAT
GGTTACGGTGCTGAAAGCATTCATAAGCTCGTACAAAGTTATATTCATCAGCATTTTCAGTACTGAGCCT
TGCTAATATGCTCACTTCTATTTGACCTTGACGGGCATAAGAAGGATGATTCTTCAAAATTTTGATTGCT
ACAATTTCATTTGTCCCTCTTTTCCAGCATTTAACTACCTGGCCAAACGTGCCTCGACCAAGAAAATCAA
GGACTTCGTAAGTATTTTCATGGAGCATAAGACTTCATGCTGTACTAACTGATAGTCACCTTCTCCAGTG
GTACAATTCTGTTTTGATCCTGTGGTAGCTGTCACAACTGTCACTGGATTTCCCATGTTGGTTTGCAACA
TTGCAGGAAGTATGGACAATTCATCGACAATCTGCATTGCGCTGCTATGATTATCCAACTCCTCACTCTT
GCGCTTCAATCCACATCGCTGG
